Addgene plasmid #103934: GRIP1_PDZ_4
Purpose: Protein expression and purification of GRIP PDZ4 domain
Depositing lab: Sachdev Sidhu. Depositing organization: University of Toronto. Publication: A specificity map for the PDZ domain family. Tonikian R, Zhang Y, Sazinsky SL, Currell B, Yeh JH, Reva B, Held HA, Appleton BA, Evangelista M, Wu Y, Xin X, Chan AC, Seshagiri S, Lasky LA, Sander C, Boone C, Bader GD, Sidhu SS. PLoS Biol. 2008 Sep 30;6(9):e239. doi: 10.1371/journal.pbio.0060239. PubMed 18828675.
Backbone
  Vector backbone: pGEX-6P-1
  Backbone size w/o insert (bp): 4984
  Vector type: Bacterial Expression
Growth in bacteria
  Bacterial resistance: Ampicillin, 100 μg/mL
  Growth temperature: 37°C
  Growth strain: DH5alpha
  Copy number: Unknown
Gene/Insert
  Gene/Insert name: GRIP1 (alt name: GRIP PDZ2)
  Species: H. sapiens (human)
  Entrez Gene: GRIP1 (a.k.a. FRASRS3, GRIP)
  Promoter: tac
  Tag / fusion protein: GST (N terminal on backbone)
  Cloning method: Restriction Enzyme; 5′ cloning site unknown (unknown if destroyed); 3′ cloning site unknown (unknown if destroyed)
  Sequencing primers: 5′ pGEX Fwd
Terms and licenses: Academic/Nonprofit Terms; Industry Terms: Not Available to Industry
How to cite: GRIP1_PDZ_4 was a gift from Sachdev Sidhu (Addgene plasmid # 103934 ; http://n2t.net/addgene:103934 ; RRID:Addgene_103934)
