[The description below was written by a language model from this plasmid's Addgene catalogue record and pLannotate feature annotations shown in this document.]
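Description:
GRIP1_PDZ_4 is a bacterial expression plasmid built on the pGEX-6P-1 backbone for producing and purifying a single PDZ domain of the scaffolding protein GRIP1 as a glutathione S-transferase fusion in E. coli. The sequenced record is 5,307 nt. It replicates from a ColE1/pMB1-type origin and is selected with ampicillin through the bla (AmpR) gene and its own promoter. Short rop and bom fragments, a lac promoter/lacZα remnant and a small yciV fragment are annotated as well; these are leftover backbone sequences rather than functional parts of the payload.

The expression cassette starts with the hybrid tac promoter followed by a lac operator, and the plasmid carries its own lacI gene. Transcription is therefore repressed by the lac repressor until it is relieved with IPTG. The promoter drives the Schistosoma japonicum GST coding sequence, which sits upstream of a roughly 330 bp GRIP1 fragment, placing GST at the N terminus of the PDZ domain. The GST moiety allows affinity capture on glutathione resin. The short gap between GST and the insert is not annotated, and the cloning sites used are not recorded.

The catalogue lists the insert as human GRIP1, whereas the automated annotation matched it to the rat Grip1 entry, which may simply reflect the closest match in the annotation database. The record is also inconsistent about the domain: the name and purpose specify PDZ4, but the alternative name reads PDZ2. The stated use is protein expression and purification, and the plasmid comes from a study that mapped binding specificity across the PDZ domain family.
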