Features (pLannotate 1.2.2; 17 found; start..end, strand, type, name):
      1..29      +  promoter       tac promoter: strong E. coli promoter; hybrid between the trp and lac UV5 promoters
     37..53      +  protein_bind   lac operator: The lac repressor binds to the lac operator to inhibit transcription in E. coli. This inhibition can be relieved by adding lactose or isopropyl-β-D-thiogalactopyranoside (IPTG). lac repressor encoded by lacI
     76..729     +  CDS            GST26_SCHJA: Experimental evidence at protein level: Swiss-Prot protein existence level 1. GST isoenzymes appear to play a central role in the parasite detoxification system. Other functions are also suspected including a role in increasing the solubility of haematin in the parasite gut. From Schistosoma japonicum (Blood fluke).
    769..1101    +  CDS            Grip1 (fragment): GRIP1_RAT - Experimental evidence at protein level: Swiss-Prot protein existence level 1. May play a role as a localized scaffold for the assembly of a multiprotein signaling complex and as mediator of the trafficking of its binding partners at specific subcellular location in neurons (PubMed:9069286). Through complex formation with NSG1, GRIA2 and STX12 controls the intracellular fate of AMPAR and the endosomal sorting of the GRIA2 subunit toward recycling and membrane targeting (PubMed:16037816). From Rattus norvegicus (Rat).
   1142..1181    +  CDS            rop (fragment): Rop protein, which maintains plasmids at low copy number; rop
   1283..1323    +  misc_feature   bom (fragment): basis of mobility region from pBR322
   1428..1532    +  promoter       AmpR promoter: bla
   1533..2393    +  CDS            AmpR: β-lactamase; bla; confers resistance to ampicillin, carbenicillin, and related antibiotics
   2564..3152    +  rep_origin     ori: high-copy-number ColE1/pMB1/pBR322/pUC origin of replication
   3338..3389    -  misc_feature   bom (fragment): basis of mobility region from pBR322
   3396..3473    +  promoter       lacI promoter: lacI
   3474..4556    +  CDS            lacI: lac repressor; lacI; The lac repressor binds to the lac operator to inhibit transcription in E. coli. This inhibition can be relieved by adding lactose or isopropyl-β-D-thiogalactopyranoside (IPTG).
   4569..4590    +  protein_bind   CAP binding site: CAP binding activates transcription in the presence of cAMP. E. coli catabolite activator protein
   4605..4635    +  promoter       lac promoter: promoter for the E. coli lac operon
   4643..4659    +  protein_bind   lac operator: The lac repressor binds to the lac operator to inhibit transcription in E. coli. This inhibition can be relieved by adding lactose or isopropyl-β-D-thiogalactopyranoside (IPTG). lac repressor encoded by lacI
   4679..4852    +  CDS            lacZα: LacZα fragment of β-galactosidase; lacZ fragment
   5116..5232    -  CDS            yciV (fragment): RNAAM_ECOLI - Also known as trpH From Escherichia coli (strain K12).
>Addgene plasmid #103934 | GRIP1_PDZ_4 | addgene full sequence | sequence record 200224 | Addgene NGS Result
TTGACAATTAATCATCGGCTCGTATAATGTGTGGAATTGTGAGCGGATAACAATTTCACACAGGAAACAG
TATTCATGTCCCCTATACTAGGTTATTGGAAAATTAAGGGCCTTGTGCAACCCACTCGACTTCTTTTGGA
ATATCTTGAAGAAAAATATGAAGAGCATTTGTATGAGCGCGATGAAGGTGATAAATGGCGAAACAAAAAG
TTTGAATTGGGTTTGGAGTTTCCCAATCTTCCTTATTATATTGATGGTGATGTTAAATTAACACAGTCTA
TGGCCATCATACGTTATATAGCTGACAAGCACAACATGTTGGGTGGTTGTCCAAAAGAGCGTGCAGAGAT
TTCAATGCTTGAAGGAGCGGTTTTGGATATTAGATACGGTGTTTCGAGAATTGCATATAGTAAAGACTTT
GAAACTCTCAAAGTTGATTTTCTTAGCAAGCTACCTGAAATGCTGAAAATGTTCGAAGATCGTTTATGTC
ATAAAACATATTTAAATGGTGATCATGTAACCCATCCTGACTTCATGTTGTATGACGCTCTTGATGTTGT
TTTATACATGGACCCAATGTGCCTGGATGCGTTCCCAAAATTAGTTTGTTTTAAAAAACGTATTGAAGCT
ATCCCACAAATTGATAAGTACTTGAAATCCAGCAAGTATATAGCATGGCCTTTGCAGGGCTGGCAAGCCA
CGTTTGGTGGTGGCGACCATCCTCCAAAATCGGATCTGGAAGTTCTGTTCCAGGGGCCCCTGGGATCTGG
ATTGGCTGGGCAGGTTGTTCACACAGAAACCACAGAGGTTGTGCTGACGGCAGATCCTGTCACAGGATTT
GGGATCCAACTGCAGGGCAGTGTGTTTGCCACAGAAACTCTCTCTTCTCCACCTCTGATTTCCTATATCG
AAGCTGACAGCCCAGCAGAGAGATGTGGGGTGCTACAGATTGGAGACAGAGTGATGGCCATCAATGGAAT
TCCAACAGAAGACAGCACCTTCGAAGAAGCCAGTCAGCTCCTCCGAGACTCTTCAATCACGAGCAAGGTC
ACACTGGAAATCGAGTTTGATGTTGCAGAGTCTGTCATCCCAAGTAGTGGATGAGTCGACTCGAGCGGCC
GCATCGTGACTGACTGACGATCTGCCTCGCGCGTTTCGGTGATGACGGTGAAAACCTCTGACACATGCAG
CTCCCGGAGACGGTCACAGCTTGTCTGTAAGCGGATGCCGGGAGCAGACAAGCCCGTCAGGGCGCGTCAG
CGGGTGTTGGCGGGTGTCGGGGCGCAGCCATGACCCAGTCACGTAGCGATAGCGGAGTGTATAATTCTTG
AAGACGAAAGGGCCTCGTGATACGCCTATTTTTATAGGTTAATGTCATGATAATAATGGTTTCTTAGACG
TCAGGTGGCACTTTTCGGGGAAATGTGCGCGGAACCCCTATTTGTTTATTTTTCTAAATACATTCAAATA
TGTATCCGCTCATGAGACAATAACCCTGATAAATGCTTCAATAATATTGAAAAAGGAAGAGTATGAGTAT
TCAACATTTCCGTGTCGCCCTTATTCCCTTTTTTGCGGCATTTTGCCTTCCTGTTTTTGCTCACCCAGAA
ACGCTGGTGAAAGTAAAAGATGCTGAAGATCAGTTGGGTGCACGAGTGGGTTACATCGAACTGGATCTCA
ACAGCGGTAAGATCCTTGAGAGTTTTCGCCCCGAAGAACGTTTTCCAATGATGAGCACTTTTAAAGTTCT
GCTATGTGGCGCGGTATTATCCCGTGTTGACGCCGGGCAAGAGCAACTCGGTCGCCGCATACACTATTCT
CAGAATGACTTGGTTGAGTACTCACCAGTCACAGAAAAGCATCTTACGGATGGCATGACAGTAAGAGAAT
TATGCAGTGCTGCCATAACCATGAGTGATAACACTGCGGCCAACTTACTTCTGACAACGATCGGAGGACC
GAAGGAGCTAACCGCTTTTTTGCACAACATGGGGGATCATGTAACTCGCCTTGATCGTTGGGAACCGGAG
CTGAATGAAGCCATACCAAACGACGAGCGTGACACCACGATGCCTGCAGCAATGGCAACAACGTTGCGCA
AACTATTAACTGGCGAACTACTTACTCTAGCTTCCCGGCAACAATTAATAGACTGGATGGAGGCGGATAA
AGTTGCAGGACCACTTCTGCGCTCGGCCCTTCCGGCTGGCTGGTTTATTGCTGATAAATCTGGAGCCGGT
GAGCGTGGGTCTCGCGGTATCATTGCAGCACTGGGGCCAGATGGTAAGCCCTCCCGTATCGTAGTTATCT
ACACGACGGGGAGTCAGGCAACTATGGATGAACGAAATAGACAGATCGCTGAGATAGGTGCCTCACTGAT
TAAGCATTGGTAACTGTCAGACCAAGTTTACTCATATATACTTTAGATTGATTTAAAACTTCATTTTTAA
TTTAAAAGGATCTAGGTGAAGATCCTTTTTGATAATCTCATGACCAAAATCCCTTAACGTGAGTTTTCGT
TCCACTGAGCGTCAGACCCCGTAGAAAAGATCAAAGGATCTTCTTGAGATCCTTTTTTTCTGCGCGTAAT
CTGCTGCTTGCAAACAAAAAAACCACCGCTACCAGCGGTGGTTTGTTTGCCGGATCAAGAGCTACCAACT
CTTTTTCCGAAGGTAACTGGCTTCAGCAGAGCGCAGATACCAAATACTGTCCTTCTAGTGTAGCCGTAGT
TAGGCCACCACTTCAAGAACTCTGTAGCACCGCCTACATACCTCGCTCTGCTAATCCTGTTACCAGTGGC
TGCTGCCAGTGGCGATAAGTCGTGTCTTACCGGGTTGGACTCAAGACGATAGTTACCGGATAAGGCGCAG
CGGTCGGGCTGAACGGGGGGTTCGTGCACACAGCCCAGCTTGGAGCGAACGACCTACACCGAACTGAGAT
ACCTACAGCGTGAGCTATGAGAAAGCGCCACGCTTCCCGAAGGGAGAAAGGCGGACAGGTATCCGGTAAG
CGGCAGGGTCGGAACAGGAGAGCGCACGAGGGAGCTTCCAGGGGGAAACGCCTGGTATCTTTATAGTCCT
GTCGGGTTTCGCCACCTCTGACTTGAGCGTCGATTTTTGTGATGCTCGTCAGGGGGGCGGAGCCTATGGA
AAAACGCCAGCAACGCGGCCTTTTTACGGTTCCTGGCCTTTTGCTGGCCTTTTGCTCACATGTTCTTTCC
TGCGTTATCCCCTGATTCTGTGGATAACCGTATTACCGCCTTTGAGTGAGCTGATACCGCTCGCCGCAGC
CGAACGACCGAGCGCAGCGAGTCAGTGAGCGAGGAAGCGGAAGAGCGCCTGATGCGGTATTTTCTCCTTA
CGCATCTGTGCGGTATTTCACACCGCATAAATTCCGACACCATCGAATGGCGCAAAACCTTTCGCGGTAT
GGCATGATAGCGCCCGGAAGAGAGTCAATTCAGGGTGGTGAATGTGAAACCAGTAACGTTATACGATGTC
GCAGAGTATGCCGGTGTCTCTTATCAGACCGTTTCCCGCGTGGTGAACCAGGCCAGCCACGTTTCTGCGA
AAACGCGGGAAAAAGTGGAAGCGGCGATGGCGGAGCTGAATTACATTCCCAACCGCGTGGCACAACAACT
GGCGGGCAAACAGTCGTTGCTGATTGGCGTTGCCACCTCCAGTCTGGCCCTGCACGCGCCGTCGCAAATT
GTCGCGGCGATTAAATCTCGCGCCGATCAACTGGGTGCCAGCGTGGTGGTGTCGATGGTAGAACGAAGCG
GCGTCGAAGCCTGTAAAGCGGCGGTGCACAATCTTCTCGCGCAACGCGTCAGTGGGCTGATCATTAACTA
TCCGCTGGATGACCAGGATGCCATTGCTGTGGAAGCTGCCTGCACTAATGTTCCGGCGTTATTTCTTGAT
GTCTCTGACCAGACACCCATCAACAGTATTATTTTCTCCCATGAAGACGGTACGCGACTGGGCGTGGAGC
ATCTGGTCGCATTGGGTCACCAGCAAATCGCGCTGTTAGCGGGCCCATTAAGTTCTGTCTCGGCGCGTCT
GCGTCTGGCTGGCTGGCATAAATATCTCACTCGCAATCAAATTCAGCCGATAGCGGAACGGGAAGGCGAC
TGGAGTGCCATGTCCGGTTTTCAACAAACCATGCAAATGCTGAATGAGGGCATCGTTCCCACTGCGATGC
TGGTTGCCAACGATCAGATGGCGCTGGGCGCAATGCGCGCCATTACCGAGTCCGGGCTGCGCGTTGGTGC
GGATATCTCGGTAGTGGGATACGACGATACCGAAGACAGCTCATGTTATATCCCGCCGTTAACCACCATC
AAACAGGATTTTCGCCTGCTGGGGCAAACCAGCGTGGACCGCTTGCTGCAACTCTCTCAGGGCCAGGCGG
TGAAGGGCAATCAGCTGTTGCCCGTCTCACTGGTGAAAAGAAAAACCACGCTAGCGCCCAATACGCAAAC
CGCCTCTCCCCGCGCGTTGGCCGATTCATTAATGCAGCTGGCACGACAGGTTTCCCGACTGGAAAGCGGG
CAGTGAGCGCAACGCAATTAATGTAAGTTAGCTCACTCATTAGGCACCCCAGGCTTTACACTTTATGCTT
CCGGCTCGTATGTTGTGTGGAATTGTGAGCGGATAACAATTTCACACAGGAAACAGCTATGACCATGATT
ACGGATTCACTGGCCGTCGTTTTACAACGTCGTGACTGGGAAAACCCTGGCGTTACCCAACTTAATCGCC
TTGCAGCACATCCCCCTTTCGCCAGCTGGCGTAATAGCGAAGAGGCCCGCACCGATCGCCCTTCCCAACA
GTTGCGCAGCCTGAATGGCGAATGGCGCTTTGCCTGGTTTCCGGCACCAGAAGCGGTGCCGGAAAGCTGG
CTGGAGTGCGATCTTCCTGAGGCCGATACTGTCGTCGTCCCCTCAAACTGGCAGATGCACGGTTACGATG
CGCCCATCTACACCAACGTGACCTATCCCATTACGGTCAATCCGCCGTTTGTTCCCACGGAGAATCCGAC
GGGTTGTTACTCGCTCACATTTAATGTTGATGAAAGCTGGCTACAGGAAGGCCAGACGCGAATTATTTTT
GATGGCGTTGGAATTAGCTTATCGACTGCACGGTGCACCAATGCTTCTGGCGTCAGGCAGCCATCGGAAG
CTGTGGTATGGCTGTGCAGGTCGTAAATCACTGCATAATTCGTGTCGCTCAAGGCGCACTCCCGTTCTGG
ATAATGTTTTTTGCGCCGACATCATAACGGTTCTGGCAAATATTCTGAAATGAGCTG
